Addgene plasmid #49248: pcDNA5-Flag-KIAA0947
Purpose: Mammalian expression of flag-tagged human KIAA0947
Depositing lab: Joan Conaway & Ronald Conaway. Depositing organization: Stowers Institute for Medical Research. Publication: Human mediator subunit MED26 functions as a docking site for transcription elongation factors. Takahashi H, Parmely TJ, Sato S, Tomomori-Sato C, Banks CA, Kong SE, Szutorisz H, Swanson SK, Martin-Brown S, Washburn MP, Florens L, Seidel CW, Lin C, Smith ER, Shilatifard A, Conaway RC, Conaway JW. Cell. 2011 Jul 8;146(1):92-104. 10.1016/j.cell.2011.06.005 PubMed 21729782.
Backbone
  Vector backbone: pcDNA5
  Backbone manufacturer: Invitrogen
  Backbone size w/o insert (bp): 5100
  Vector type: Mammalian Expression
  Selectable markers: Hygromycin
Growth in bacteria
  Bacterial resistance: Ampicillin, 100 μg/mL
  Growth temperature: 37°C
  Growth strain: DH5alpha
  Copy number: High Copy
Gene/Insert
  Gene/Insert name: KIAA0947
  Species: H. sapiens (human)
  GenBank ID: NM_015325.1
  Entrez Gene: ICE1 (a.k.a. KIAA0947)
  Tag / fusion protein: Flag (N terminal on backbone)
Terms and licenses: Academic/Nonprofit Terms; Industry Terms: Not Available to Industry
How to cite: pcDNA5-Flag-KIAA0947 was a gift from Joan Conaway & Ronald Conaway (Addgene plasmid # 49248 ; http://n2t.net/addgene:49248 ; RRID:Addgene_49248)
