[The description below was written by a language model from this plasmid's Addgene catalogue record.]
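Description:
pcDNA5-Flag-KIAA0947 is a mammalian expression plasmid built on the commercial pcDNA5 backbone (about 5.1 kb without insert). It is maintained in E. coli as a high-copy plasmid under ampicillin selection, and it carries a hygromycin marker for selecting mammalian cells that have taken up the construct. No feature table accompanies the entry, so the promoter, polyadenylation signal, origins of replication and any recombination target sites are not explicitly stated. pcDNA5-series vectors generally drive the insert from a strong viral (CMV) promoter, but the exact pcDNA5 variant used here is not specified.

The payload is the human KIAA0947 coding sequence, now annotated as ICE1, fused at its N terminus to a Flag epitope tag that is encoded by the backbone. The Flag tag allows the protein to be detected by immunoblotting or immunofluorescence and to be recovered by anti-Flag affinity purification together with its binding partners. The size of the insert is not given in the record.

The stated purpose is mammalian expression of Flag-tagged human KIAA0947. The associated publication concerns the human Mediator subunit MED26 acting as a docking site for transcription elongation factors, which suggests the construct was used to express and isolate the tagged protein in order to examine its associations with the transcription elongation machinery. The record does not describe the specific experiments.
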