>Addgene plasmid #49248 | pcDNA5-Flag-KIAA0947 | depositor partial sequence | sequence record 73086 | T7 read
TCTAGCGTTTAACTTAAGCTTGGTACCGAGCTCGGATCCATGCCAGATTACAAGGATGACGATGACAAGA
TGATGCCGGGCGAGACCCATTCGGCGGCGCCCGGGACGGCGGCGGACCTGTCGCGATGTCAGGGCTGCGC
CTCTCTGCAGCAGAATTTGAATGAATATGTTGAAGCATTAATTACCTTGAAACAAAAAATTATCAATACA
GATAATTTGTTAACAGAATATCAGAAGAAATGTGATGAGCTGCAGTTTGCAAGAAGAGAGAATAGTAATC
TGCATCACCAAGTGGAAGAGATGCTTCAAAAAATTTCTCCTCTACAGAAATGTCAGGAAGAACTGGGATC
TTTAAAAGCAGAGCTAGAAGAGAAAAAGAGTTCTTTAAAGTTGTATCAGGATACTCATCAGGAATATGCT
CGTGTAAAGGAAGAATGCTTGAAGAGTGATGCTCAGAAGAAGAAACTAGAAGCTAAGGTGAAGAAGCTGC
AAGAGGCTGCTGTCAAGCAAACTCAGGACTTCAAGCAACTGAGAAATGAAAAGAAAATACTTGAAAAGGA
ATTTAAGAAGACACAGGAAAGGCTTGACGAATTTTCTAAACAGAAAAATGAAAAGGAGTTGAGACATATT
GGAACACAAATTTCAAGTGATTCATATGGAAGCATAGATAAAAGAAAAGTGAAACTGCTTCTGAAGGAAC
TCTGGCTCTGTGTAAACACAACACACAGACTACCTGGTGAAGGCAGCAGGTGTGTCCCAGAAAAACCTGC
CAAAGCAATCACCAGCTCCAGAGTGCCTGGGGAAGATGGTACGCTACCTCCAACACAGGGCAGCCCTCTC
AGACCTCAAATGTGCAGACATGCCTCACAAAACTGTCCATGGAGATAAAGGAGGACTTTTTATGTCAAAA
TGTGGAAAAACAGAGCTCCAGTGGAACAAATTGTAGTTCTGACCATGTTTTTAATGAGAATGGAAATCTT
GAGGTTTAGTACAAAGTCATCGTGACGGTGGTAGTACTGAATTTGTGATCATGATCATTTTTTTGATGAG
ATCT
