>Addgene plasmid #49248 | pcDNA5-Flag-KIAA0947 | addgene partial sequence | sequence record 75608 | CMV-F 5'-CGCAAATGGGCGGTAGGCGTG-3'
GAGCTCTCTGGCTAACTAGAGAACCCACTGCTTACTGGCTTATCGAAATTAATACGACTCACTATAGGGA
GACCCAAGCTGGCTAGCGTTTAAACTTAAGCTTGGTACCGAGCTCGGATCCATGCCAGATTACAAGGATG
ACGATGACAAGATGATGCCGGGCGAGACCCATTCGGCGGCGCCCGGGACGGCGGCGGACCTGTCGCGATG
TCAGGGCTGCGCCTCTCTGCAGCAGAATTTGAATGAATATGTTGAAGCATTAATTACCTTGAAACAAAAA
ATTATCAATACAGATAATTTGTTAACAGAATATCAGAAGAAATGTGATGAGCTGCAGTTTGCAAGAAGAG
AGAATAGTAATCTGCATCACCAAGTGGAAGAGATGCTTCAAAAAATTTCTCCTCTACAGAAATGTCAGGA
AGAACTGGGATCTTTAAAAGCAGAGCTAGAAGAGAAAAAGAGTTCTTTAAAGTTGTATCAGGATACTCAT
CAGGAATATGCTCGTGTAAAGGAAGAATGCTTGAAGAGTGATGCTCAGAAGAAGAAACTAGAAGCTAAGG
TGAAGAAGCTGCAAGAGGCTGCTGTCAAGCAAACTCAGGACTTCAAGCAACTGAGAAATGAAAAGAAAAT
ACTTGAAAAGGAATTTAAGAAGACACAGGAAAGGCTTGACGAATTTTCTAAACAGAAAAATGAAAAGGAG
TTGAGACATATTGGAACACAAATTTCAAGTGATTCATATGGAAGCATAGATAAAAGAAAAGTGAAACTGC
TTCTGAAGGAACTCTGGCTCTGTGTAAACACAACACACAGACTACCTGGTGAAGGCAGCAGGTGTGTCCC
AGAAAAACCTGCCAAAGCAATCACCAGCTCCAGAGTGCCTGGGGAAGATGGTACGCTACCTCCAACACAG
GGCAGCCCTCTC
